Addgene plasmid #142144: TFORF0074
Purpose: Lentiviral vector for overexpressing transcription factor ORFs with unique 24-bp barcodes. Barcodes facilitate identification of transcription factors in pooled screens.
Depositing lab: Feng Zhang. Depositing organization: Broad Institute. Publication: A transcription factor atlas of directed differentiation. Joung J, Ma S, Tay T, Geiger-Schuller KR, Kirchgatterer PC, Verdine VK, Guo B, Arias-Garcia MA, Allen WE, Singh A, Kuksenko O, Abudayyeh OO, Gootenberg JS, Fu Z, Macrae RK, Buenrostro JD, Regev A, Zhang F. Cell. 2023 Jan 5;186(1):209-229.e26. doi: 10.1016/j.cell.2022.11.026. PubMed 36608654.
Backbone
  Vector backbone: pLX_TRC317
  Backbone manufacturer: Broad Institute Genetic Perturbation Platform
  Backbone size w/o insert (bp): 8264
  Vector type: Mammalian Expression, Lentiviral
  Selectable markers: Puromycin
Growth in bacteria
  Bacterial resistance: Ampicillin, 100 μg/mL
  Growth temperature: 37°C
  Growth strain: NEB Stable
  Copy number: High Copy
Gene/Insert
  Gene/Insert name: BACH2
  Species: H. sapiens (human)
  Insert size (bp): 2627
  Entrez Gene: BACH2 (a.k.a. BTBD25, IMD60)
  Promoter: EF1a
  Cloning method: Unknown
  Sequencing primers: 5′ GGGTGGAGACTGAAGTTAGGCCAG; 3′ CACATAGCGTAAAAGGAGCAACATAG
Terms and licenses: Academic/Nonprofit Terms; Industry Terms: Not Available to Industry
Depositor comments: NM_021813,NM_001170794,XM_017011166,XM_011536040,XM_017011165,XM_011536039,XM_005248759,ENST00000257749,ENST00000537989,ENST00000343122 . The transcription factor ORF portion of this plasmid was synthesized by Genewiz. Please test multiple small colonies in case of plasmid recombination. To make this collection available in a timely manner, a portion of this collection was not fully sequenced by Addgene. If an Addgene verified full plasmid sequence is not available, please contact us prior to placing an order to request the full sequence.
How to cite: TFORF0074 was a gift from Feng Zhang (Addgene plasmid # 142144 ; http://n2t.net/addgene:142144 ; RRID:Addgene_142144)
