[The description below was written by a language model from this plasmid's Addgene catalogue record and pLannotate feature annotations shown in this document.]
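Description:
TFORF0074 is a third-generation-style, self-inactivating lentiviral expression plasmid built on the pLX_TRC317 backbone and carrying the human transcription factor BACH2 as its open reading frame. It belongs to a barcoded transcription factor ORF collection in which each construct pairs one ORF with a unique 24-bp barcode, so that the factor delivered to a cell can be identified by sequencing in pooled overexpression screens. In bacteria it is maintained through a high-copy ColE1/pUC-type origin and ampicillin resistance (AmpR); an f1 origin and remnants of lac and T7/T3 promoter elements are also present in the backbone. The depositor notes that the plasmid can recombine, as is common with LTR-containing vectors.

The viral genome is transcribed in packaging cells from an RSV promoter fused to a truncated HIV-1 5' LTR, followed by the Ψ packaging signal, a gag fragment and the Rev response element, and it ends in a ΔU3 3' LTR that disables LTR promoter activity after integration. Two expression units sit within this region. An SV40 early promoter/origin drives puromycin N-acetyltransferase for selection of transduced mammalian cells. Downstream of it, after a cPPT/CTS element that aids nuclear import, the EF-1α promoter drives the BACH2 coding sequence. A WPRE follows the ORF to enhance transcript stability and expression. The feature table does not annotate the barcode, so its exact position is not stated, although a short U6 promoter fragment lies between the ORF and the WPRE. An SV40 poly(A) signal lies outside the 3' LTR. The ORF was produced by gene synthesis. The construct is intended for stable BACH2 overexpression, for example in directed differentiation screens.
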