Features (pLannotate 1.2.2; 31 found; start..end, strand, type, name):
      5..231     +  promoter       RSV promoter: Rous sarcoma virus enhancer/promoter
    232..412     +  LTR            5' LTR (truncated): truncated 5' long terminal repeat (LTR) from HIV-1
    459..584     +  misc_feature   HIV-1 Ψ: packaging signal of human immunodeficiency virus type 1
    568..931     +  CDS            HIV-1 gag (fragment): gag protein from human immunodeficiency virus 1; gag
   1077..1310    +  misc_feature   RRE: The Rev response element (RRE) of HIV-1 allows for Rev-dependent mRNA export from the nucleus to the cytoplasm.
   1687..1713    +  CDS            Rev (fragment): human immunodeficiency virus 1 (HIV-1) Rev protein; rev; enhances nuclear export of unspliced and incompletely spliced viral mRNAs
   1720..1743    +  promoter       SV40 promoter (fragment): SV40 early promoter
   1744..1815    +  promoter       SV40 promoter (fragment): SV40 enhancer and early promoter
   1839..1974    +  rep_origin     SV40 ori: SV40 origin of replication
   2020..2616    +  CDS            PuroR (fragment): puromycin N-acetyltransferase; pac from Streptomyces; confers resistance to puromycin
   2665..2782    +  misc_feature   cPPT/CTS: central polypurine tract and central termination sequence of HIV-1
   2847..2913    +  CDS            small t antigen (fragment): SV40 (simian virus 40) small t antigen
   2920..4098    +  promoter       EF-1α promoter: strong constitutive promoter for human elongation factor EF-1α
   4115..6637    +  CDS            BACH2: BACH2_HUMAN - Experimental evidence at protein level: Swiss-Prot protein existence level 1. Transcriptional regulator that acts as repressor or activator (By similarity). Binds to Maf recognition elements (MARE) (By similarity). Plays an important role in coordinating transcription activation and repression by MAFK (By similarity). Induces apoptosis in response to oxidative stress through repression of the antiapoptotic factor HMOX1 (PubMed:17018862). Positively regulates the nuclear import of actin (By similarity). Is a key regulator of adaptive immunity, crucial for the maintenance of regula
   6653..6706    +  promoter       U6 promoter (fragment): RNA polymerase III promoter for human U6 snRNA
   6748..7336    +  misc_feature   WPRE: woodchuck hepatitis virus posttranscriptional regulatory element
   7387..7406    +  misc_feature   cPPT/CTS (fragment): central polypurine tract and central termination sequence of HIV-1
   7408..7641    +  LTR            3' LTR (ΔU3): self-inactivating 3' long terminal repeat (LTR) from HIV-1
   7719..7840    +  polyA_signal   SV40 poly(A) signal: SV40 polyadenylation signal
   7880..8015    +  rep_origin     SV40 ori: SV40 origin of replication
   8036..8054    -  promoter       T7 promoter: promoter for bacteriophage T7 RNA polymerase
   8062..8217    +  CDS            lacZα (fragment): LacZα fragment of β-galactosidase; lacZ fragment
   8222..8650    +  rep_origin     f1 ori (sequence partly withheld): f1 bacteriophage origin of replication; arrow indicates direction of (+) strand synthesis
   8703..8807    +  promoter       AmpR promoter: bla
   8808..9668    +  CDS            AmpR: β-lactamase; bla; confers resistance to ampicillin, carbenicillin, and related antibiotics
   9839..10427   +  rep_origin     ori: high-copy-number ColE1/pMB1/pBR322/pUC origin of replication
  10610..10702   +  CDS            lacI (fragment): lac repressor; lacI; The lac repressor binds to the lac operator to inhibit transcription in E. coli. This inhibition can be relieved by adding lactose or isopropyl-β-D-thiogalactopyranoside (IPTG).
  10715..10736   +  protein_bind   CAP binding site: CAP binding activates transcription in the presence of cAMP. E. coli catabolite activator protein
  10751..10781   +  promoter       lac promoter: promoter for the E. coli lac operon
  10785..10807   +  protein_bind   lac operator (fragment): The lac repressor binds to the lac operator to inhibit transcription in E. coli. This inhibition can be relieved by adding lactose or isopropyl-β-D-thiogalactopyranoside (IPTG). lac repressor encoded by lacI
  10850..10868   +  promoter       T3 promoter: promoter for bacteriophage T3 RNA polymerase
>Addgene plasmid #142144 | TFORF0074 | addgene full sequence | sequence record 397722 | Addgene NGS Result
TTAATGTAGTCTTATGCAATACTCTTGTAGTCTTGCAACATGGTAACGATGAGTTAGCAACATGCCTTAC
AAGGAGAGAAAAAGCACCGTGCATGCCGATTGGTGGAAGTAAGGTGGTACGATCGTGCCTTATTAGGAAG
GCAACAGACGGGTCTGACATGGATTGGACGAACCACTGAATTGCCGCATTGCAGAGATATTGTATTTAAG
TGCCTAGCTCGATACATAAACGGGTCTCTCTGGTTAGACCAGATCTGAGCCTGGGAGCTCTCTGGCTAAC
TAGGGAACCCACTGCTTAAGCCTCAATAAAGCTTGCCTTGAGTGCTTCAAGTAGTGTGTGCCCGTCTGTT
GTGTGACTCTGGTAACTAGAGATCCCTCAGACCCTTTTAGTCAGTGTGGAAAATCTCTAGCAGTGGCGCC
CGAACAGGGACTTGAAAGCGAAAGGGAAACCAGAGGAGCTCTCTCGACGCAGGACTCGGCTTGCTGAAGC
GCGCACGGCAAGAGGCGAGGGGCGGCGACTGGTGAGTACGCCAAAAATTTTGACTAGCGGAGGCTAGAAG
GAGAGAGATGGGTGCGAGAGCGTCAGTATTAAGCGGGGGAGAATTAGATCGCGATGGGAAAAAATTCGGT
TAAGGCCAGGGGGAAAGAAAAAATATAAATTAAAACATATAGTATGGGCAAGCAGGGAGCTAGAACGATT
CGCAGTTAATCCTGGCCTGTTAGAAACATCAGAAGGCTGTAGACAAATACTGGGACAGCTACAACCATCC
CTTCAGACAGGATCAGAAGAACTTAGATCATTATATAATACAGTAGCAACCCTCTATTGTGTGCATCAAA
GGATAGAGATAAAAGACACCAAGGAAGCTTTAGACAAGATAGAGGAAGAGCAAAACAAAAGTAAGACCAC
CGCACAGCAAGCGGCCGCTGATCTTCAGACCTGGAGGAGGAGATATGAGGGACAATTGGAGAAGTGAATT
ATATAAATATAAAGTAGTAAAAATTGAACCATTAGGAGTAGCACCCACCAAGGCAAAGAGAAGAGTGGTG
CAGAGAGAAAAAAGAGCAGTGGGAATAGGAGCTTTGTTCCTTGGGTTCTTGGGAGCAGCAGGAAGCACTA
TGGGCGCAGCGTCAATGACGCTGACGGTACAGGCCAGACAATTATTGTCTGGTATAGTGCAGCAGCAGAA
CAATTTGCTGAGGGCTATTGAGGCGCAACAGCATCTGTTGCAACTCACAGTCTGGGGCATCAAGCAGCTC
CAGGCAAGAATCCTGGCTGTGGAAAGATACCTAAAGGATCAACAGCTCCTGGGGATTTGGGGTTGCTCTG
GAAAACTCATTTGCACCACTGCTGTGCCTTGGAATGCTAGTTGGAGTAATAAATCTCTGGAACAGATTTG
GAATCACACGACCTGGATGGAGTGGGACAGAGAAATTAACAATTACACAAGCTTAATACACTCCTTAATT
GAAGAATCGCAAAACCAGCAAGAAAAGAATGAACAAGAATTATTGGAATTAGATAAATGGGCAAGTTTGT
GGAATTGGTTTAACATAACAAATTGGCTGTGGTATATAAAATTATTCATAATGATAGTAGGAGGCTTGGT
AGGTTTAAGAATAGTTTTTGCTGTACTTTCTATAGTGAATAGAGTTAGGCAGGGATATTCACCATTATCG
TTTCAGACCCACCTCCCAACCCCGAGGGGACCCATGCATTGCATCTCAATTAGTCAGCAACCAGGTGTGG
AAAGTCCCCAGGCTCCCCAGCAGGCAGAAGTATGCAAAGCATGCGTCTCAATTAGTCAGCAACCATAGTC
CCGCCCCTAACTCCGCCCATCCCGCCCCTAACTCCGCCCAGTTCCGCCCATTCTCCGCCCCATGGCTGAC
TAATTTTTTTTATTTATGCAGAGGCCGAGGCCGCCTCGGCCTCTGAGCTATTCCAGAAGTAGTGAGGAGG
CTTTTTTGGAGGCCTAGGCTTTTGCAAAAAGCTTTCTAGAGGTACCACCGGAGCTTACCATGACCGAGTA
CAAGCCCACGGTGCGCCTCGCCACCCGCGACGACGTCCCCAGGGCCGTACGCACCCTCGCCGCCGCGTTC
GCCGACTACCCCGCCACGCGCCACACCGTCGATCCGGACCGCCACATCGAGCGGGTCACCGAGCTGCAAG
AACTCTTCCTCACGCGCGTCGGGCTCGACATCGGCAAGGTGTGGGTCGCGGACGACGGCGCCGCCGTGGC
GGTCTGGACCACGCCGGAGAGCGTCGAAGCGGGGGCGGTGTTCGCCGAGATCGGCCCGCGCATGGCCGAG
TTGAGCGGTTCCCGGCTGGCCGCGCAGCAACAGATGGAAGGCCTCCTGGCGCCGCACCGGCCCAAGGAGC
CCGCGTGGTTCCTGGCCACCGTCGGCGTCTCGCCCGACCACCAGGGCAAGGGTCTGGGCAGCGCCGTCGT
GCTCCCCGGAGTGGAGGCGGCCGAGCGCGCCGGGGTGCCCGCCTTCCTGGAGACCTCCGCGCCCCGCAAC
CTCCCCTTCTACGAGCGGCTCGGCTTCACCGTCACCGCCGACGTCGAGGTGCCCGAAGGACCGCGCACCT
GGTGCATGACCCGCAAGCCCGGTGCCAGTTAACGAATTCTAGATCTTGAGACAAATGGCAGTATTCATCC
ACAATTTTAAAAGAAAAGGGGGGATTGGGGGGTACAGTGCAGGGGAAAGAATAGTAGACATAATAGCAAC
AGACATACAAACTAAAGAATTACAAAAACAAATTACAAAAATTCAAAATTTTCGGGTTTATTACAGGGAC
AGCAGAGATCCACTTTGGCGCCGGCTCGAGGCCTGCAGGTGCAAAGATGGATAAAGTTTTAAACAGAGAG
GAATCTTTGCAGCTAATGGACCTTCTAGGTCTTGAAAGGAGTGGGAATTGGCTCCGGTGCCCGTCAGTGG
GCAGAGCGCACATCGCCCACAGTCCCCGAGAAGTTGGGGGGAGGGGTCGGCAATTGAACCGGTGCCTAGA
GAAGGTGGCGCGGGGTAAACTGGGAAAGTGATGTCGTGTACTGGCTCCGCCTTTTTCCCGAGGGTGGGGG
AGAACCGTATATAAGTGCAGTAGTCGCCGTGAACGTTCTTTTTCGCAACGGGTTTGCCGCCAGAACACAG
GTAAGTGCCGTGTGTGGTTCCCGCGGGCCTGGCCTCTTTACGGGTTATGGCCCTTGCGTGCCTTGAATTA
CTTCCACCTGGCTGCAGTACGTGATTCTTGATCCCGAGCTTCGGGTTGGAAGTGGGTGGGAGAGTTCGAG
GCCTTGCGCTTAAGGAGCCCCTTCGCCTCGTGCTTGAGTTGAGGCCTGGCCTGGGCGCTGGGGCCGCCGC
GTGCGAATCTGGTGGCACCTTCGCGCCTGTCTCGCTGCTTTCGATAAGTCTCTAGCCATTTAAAATTTTT
GATGACCTGCTGCGACGCTTTTTTTCTGGCAAGATAGTCTTGTAAATGCGGGCCAAGATCTGCACACTGG
TATTTCGGTTTTTGGGGCCGCGGGCGGCGACGGGGCCCGTGCGTCCCAGCGCACATGTTCGGCGAGGCGG
GGCCTGCGAGCGCGGCCACCGAGAATCGGACGGGGGTAGTCTCAAGCTGGCCGGCCTGCTCTGGTGCCTG
GCCTCGCGCCGCCGTGTATCGCCCCGCCCTGGGCGGCAAGGCTGGCCCGGTCGGCACCAGTTGCGTGAGC
GGAAAGATGGCCGCTTCCCGGCCCTGCTGCAGGGAGCTCAAAATGGAGGACGCGGCGCTCGGGAGAGCGG
GCGGGTGAGTCACCCACACAAAGGAAAAGGGCCTTTCCGTCCTCAGCCGTCGCTTCATGTGACTCCACGG
AGTACCGGGCGCCGTCCAGGCACCTCGATTAGTTCTCGAGCTTTTGGAGTACGTCGTCTTTAGGTTGGGG
GGAGGGGTTTTATGCGATGGAGTTTCCCCACACTGAGTGGGTGGAGACTGAAGTTAGGCCAGCTTGGCAC
TTGATGTAATTCTCCTTGGAATTTGCCCTTTTTGAGTTTGGATCTTGGTTCATTCTCAAGCCTCAGACAG
TGGTTCAAAGTTTTTTTCTTCCATTTCAGGTGTCGTGAGGCTAGCACCGCCACCATGTCTGTGGATGAGA
AGCCTGACTCCCCCATGTATGTGTATGAGTCCACAGTCCACTGCACCAACATCCTCCTGGGCCTCAATGA
CCAGCGGAAAAAGGATATTCTCTGTGACGTGACTTTGATCGTGGAGAGGAAGGAGTTCCGGGCCCACCGG
GCTGTGCTGGCCGCATGCAGTGAATATTTTTGGCAGGCGCTGGTTGGACAGACAAAAAATGATTTGGTGG
TCAGCTTGCCTGAGGAGGTCACAGCCAGGGGCTTTGGGCCGCTGTTACAGTTTGCCTACACTGCCAAGCT
GTTACTCAGCAGAGAAAACATCCGCGAGGTCATCCGCTGTGCTGAGTTCCTGCGCATGCACAACCTGGAG
GACTCCTGCTTCAGCTTCCTGCAGACCCAGCTCCTGAACAGTGAGGATGGCCTGTTTGTGTGCCGGAAGG
ATGCTGCGTGCCAGCGCCCACACGAGGACTGCGAGAACTCTGCAGGAGAGGAGGAGGATGAAGAGGAGGA
GACGATGGATTCAGAGACGGCCAAGATGGCTTGCCCCAGGGACCAGATGCTTCCAGAGCCCATCAGCTTT
GAGGCCGCCGCCATCCCCGTAGCAGAGAAGGAAGAAGCCCTGCTGCCCGAGCCTGACGTGCCCACAGACA
CCAAGGAGAGCTCAGAAAAGGACGCGTTAACGCAGTACCCCAGATACAAGAAATACCAGCTTGCATGTAC
CAAGAATGTCTATAATGCATCATCACACAGTACCTCAGGTTTTGCAAGCACATTCCGGGAAGATAACTCT
AGCAACAGCCTCAAGCCGGGGCTTGCCAGGGGGCAGATTAAAAGTGAGCCGCCCAGTGAAGAGAATGAGG
AAGAGAGCATCACGCTCTGCCTGTCTGGAGATGAGCCTGACGCCAAGGACAGAGCGGGGGATGTCGAGAT
GGACCGGAAACAGCCCAGCCCTGCCCCTACCCCCACGGCCCCAGCTGGGGCCGCCTGCCTGGAGAGATCC
AGGAGCGTGGCCTCGCCCTCCTGCTTAAGGTCTCTGTTCAGCATAACGAAAAGTGTGGAGCTGTCTGGCC
TGCCCAGTACATCTCAGCAGCACTTTGCCAGGAGTCCAGCCTGCCCTTTTGACAAGGGGATCACTCAGGG
TGACCTTAAAACTGACTACACCCCTTTCACAGGGAATTATGGACAGCCCCACGTGGGCCAGAAGGAGGTG
TCCAACTTCACCATGGGGTCGCCCCTCAGGGGGCCTGGGTTGGAGGCTCTCTGTAAACAGGAGGGAGAGC
TGGACCGGAGGAGCGTGATCTTCTCCTCCAGCGCTTGTGACCAAGTGAGCACCTCGGTGCATTCTTATTC
TGGGGTGAGCAGTTTGGACAAAGACCTCTCTGAGCCGGTGCCAAAGGGTCTGTGGGTGGGAGCCGGCCAG
TCCCTCCCCAGCTCGCAGGCCTACTCCCACGGTGGGCTGATGGCCGACCACTTGCCAGGAAGGATGCGGC
CCAACACCAGCTGCCCGGTACCAATCAAAGTCTGCCCTCGCTCACCCCCCTTGGAGACCAGGACCAGGAC
TTCCAGCTCCTGCTCTTCCTATTCCTACGCGGAGGACGGGAGCGGGGGCTCACCCTGCAGCCTCCCTCTC
TGTGAGTTCTCCTCCTCGCCCTGTTCCCAGGGAGCCAGATTCCTTGCCACAGAACATCAGGAACCAGGCC
TGATGGGAGATGGAATGTACAACCAAGTGCGGCCCCAAATTAAATGTGAGCAGTCTTATGGAACCAACTC
CAGTGACGAATCCGGATCGTTCTCGGAAGCAGACAGTGAGTCGTGTCCTGTGCAGGACAGGGGCCAGGAG
GTAAAACTTCCTTTTCCTGTAGATCAAATCACAGATCTTCCAAGGAACGATTTCCAGATGATGATTAAAA
TGCACAAGCTAACCTCAGAACAGTTAGAGTTTATTCATGATGTCCGACGGCGCAGCAAGAACCGCATCGC
GGCCCAGCGCTGCCGCAAAAGGAAACTGGACTGTATTCAGAATTTAGAATGTGAAATCCGCAAATTGGTG
TGTGAGAAAGAGAAACTGTTGTCAGAGAGGAATCAACTGAAAGCATGCATGGGGGAACTGTTGGACAACT
TCTCCTGCCTTTCCCAGGAAGTTTGCCGAGACATCCAGAGCCCCGAGCAGATCCAGGCCCTGCATCGGTA
TTGCCCTGTCCTCAGACCCATGGACTTGCCCACGGCCTCCAGTATTAACCCTGCGCCCTTGGGTGCTGAG
CAGAACATTGCGGCCTCCCAATGCGCAGTGGGGGAAAACGTGCCCTGCTGCTTGGAGCCAGGCGCGGCTC
CCCCCGGACCCCCCTGGGCACCCAGCAACACCTCCGAGAATTGTACCTCTGGGAGGAGACTAGAAGGCAC
TGACCCGGGAACCTTCTCAGAGAGAGGACCTCCTCTTGAACCCAGGAGCCAAACAGTGACCGTGGACTTC
TGCCAGGAAATGACTGATAAGTGTACAACTGACGAACAGCCCAGGAAAGATTATACCTAGTAATGAACTA
GTCCGTAACTTGAAAGTATTTCGATTTCTTGGCTTTATATATCTTGTGGAAAGGACGACGGCAGTGTCAA
CTAAGGAGGACAACGCGTTAAGTCGACAATCAACCTCTGGATTACAAAATTTGTGAAAGATTGACTGGTA
TTCTTAACTATGTTGCTCCTTTTACGCTATGTGGATACGCTGCTTTAATGCCTTTGTATCATGCTATTGC
TTCCCGTATGGCTTTCATTTTCTCCTCCTTGTATAAATCCTGGTTGCTGTCTCTTTATGAGGAGTTGTGG
CCCGTTGTCAGGCAACGTGGCGTGGTGTGCACTGTGTTTGCTGACGCAACCCCCACTGGTTGGGGCATTG
CCACCACCTGTCAGCTCCTTTCCGGGACTTTCGCTTTCCCCCTCCCTATTGCCACGGCGGAACTCATCGC
CGCCTGCCTTGCCCGCTGCTGGACAGGGGCTCGGCTGTTGGGCACTGACAATTCCGTGGTGTTGTCGGGG
AAATCATCGTCCTTTCCTTGGCTGCTCGCCTGTGTTGCCACCTGGATTCTGCGCGGGACGTCCTTCTGCT
ACGTCCCTTCGGCCCTCAATCCAGCGGACCTTCCTTCCCGCGGCCTGCTGCCGGCTCTGCGGCCTCTTCC
GCGTCTTCGCCTTCGCCCTCAGACGAGTCGGATCTCCCTTTGGGCCGCCTCCCCGCGTCGACTTTAAGAC
CAATGACTTACAAGGCAGCTGTAGATCTTAGCCACTTTTTAAAAGAAAAGGGGGGACTGGAAGGGCTAAT
TCACTCCCAACGAAGACAAGATCTGCTTTTTGCTTGTACTGGGTCTCTCTGGTTAGACCAGATCTGAGCC
TGGGAGCTCTCTGGCTAACTAGGGAACCCACTGCTTAAGCCTCAATAAAGCTTGCCTTGAGTGCTTCAAG
TAGTGTGTGCCCGTCTGTTGTGTGACTCTGGTAACTAGAGATCCCTCAGACCCTTTTAGTCAGTGTGGAA
AATCTCTAGCAGTACGTATAGTAGTTCATGTCATCTTATTATTCAGTATTTATAACTTGCAAAGAAATGA
ATATCAGAGAGTGAGAGGAACTTGTTTATTGCAGCTTATAATGGTTACAAATAAAGCAATAGCATCACAA
ATTTCACAAATAAAGCATTTTTTTCACTGCATTCTAGTTGTGGTTTGTCCAAACTCATCAATGTATCTTA
TCATGTCTGGCTCTAGCTATCCCGCCCCTAACTCCGCCCATCCCGCCCCTAACTCCGCCCAGTTCCGCCC
ATTCTCCGCCCCATGGCTGACTAATTTTTTTTATTTATGCAGAGGCCGAGGCCGCCTCGGCCTCTGAGCT
ATTCCAGAAGTAGTGAGGAGGCTTTTTTGGAGGCCTAGGGACGTACCCAATTCGCCCTATAGTGAGTCGT
ATTACGCGCGCTCACTGGCCGTCGTTTTACAACGTCGTGACTGGGAAAACCCTGGCGTTACCCAACTTAA
TCGCCTTGCAGCACATCCCCCTTTCGCCAGCTGGCGTAATAGCGAAGAGGCCCGCACCGATCGCCCTTCC
CAACAGTTGCGCAGCCTGAATGGCGAATGGG
[124 nt withheld, positions 8222-8345]
C
[91 nt withheld, positions 8347-8437]
A
[49 nt withheld, positions 8439-8487]
CCTTTGACGTTGGAGTCCACGTTCTTT
[37 nt withheld, positions 8515-8551]
ACCCTATCTCGGTCTATTCTTTTGATTTATAAGGGATTTTGCCGATTTCGGCCTATTGGTTAAAAAATGA
GCTGATTTAACAAAAATTTAACGCGAATTTTAACAAAATATTAACGCTTACAATTTAGGTGGCACTTTTC
GGGGAAATGTGCGCGGAACCCCTATTTGTTTATTTTTCTAAATACATTCAAATATGTATCCGCTCATGAG
ACAATAACCCTGATAAATGCTTCAATAATATTGAAAAAGGAAGAGTATGAGTATTCAACATTTCCGTGTC
GCCCTTATTCCCTTTTTTGCGGCATTTTGCCTTCCTGTTTTTGCTCACCCAGAAACGCTGGTGAAAGTAA
AAGATGCTGAAGATCAGTTGGGTGCACGAGTGGGTTACATCGAACTGGATCTCAACAGCGGTAAGATCCT
TGAGAGTTTTCGCCCCGAAGAACGTTTTCCAATGATGAGCACTTTTAAAGTTCTGCTATGTGGCGCGGTA
TTATCCCGTATTGACGCCGGGCAAGAGCAACTCGGTCGCCGCATACACTATTCTCAGAATGACTTGGTTG
AGTACTCACCAGTCACAGAAAAGCATCTTACGGATGGCATGACAGTAAGAGAATTATGCAGTGCTGCCAT
AACCATGAGTGATAACACTGCGGCCAACTTACTTCTGACAACGATCGGAGGACCGAAGGAGCTAACCGCT
TTTTTGCACAACATGGGGGATCATGTAACTCGCCTTGATCGTTGGGAACCGGAGCTGAATGAAGCCATAC
CAAACGACGAGCGTGACACCACGATGCCTGTAGCAATGGCAACAACGTTGCGCAAACTATTAACTGGCGA
ACTACTTACTCTAGCTTCCCGGCAACAATTAATAGACTGGATGGAGGCGGATAAAGTTGCAGGACCACTT
CTGCGCTCGGCCCTTCCGGCTGGCTGGTTTATTGCTGATAAATCTGGAGCCGGTGAGCGTGGGTCTCGCG
GTATCATTGCAGCACTGGGGCCAGATGGTAAGCCCTCCCGTATCGTAGTTATCTACACGACGGGGAGTCA
GGCAACTATGGATGAACGAAATAGACAGATCGCTGAGATAGGTGCCTCACTGATTAAGCATTGGTAACTG
TCAGACCAAGTTTACTCATATATACTTTAGATTGATTTAAAACTTCATTTTTAATTTAAAAGGATCTAGG
TGAAGATCCTTTTTGATAATCTCATGACCAAAATCCCTTAACGTGAGTTTTCGTTCCACTGAGCGTCAGA
CCCCGTAGAAAAGATCAAAGGATCTTCTTGAGATCCTTTTTTTCTGCGCGTAATCTGCTGCTTGCAAACA
AAAAAACCACCGCTACCAGCGGTGGTTTGTTTGCCGGATCAAGAGCTACCAACTCTTTTTCCGAAGGTAA
CTGGCTTCAGCAGAGCGCAGATACCAAATACTGTTCTTCTAGTGTAGCCGTAGTTAGGCCACCACTTCAA
GAACTCTGTAGCACCGCCTACATACCTCGCTCTGCTAATCCTGTTACCAGTGGCTGCTGCCAGTGGCGAT
AAGTCGTGTCTTACCGGGTTGGACTCAAGACGATAGTTACCGGATAAGGCGCAGCGGTCGGGCTGAACGG
GGGGTTCGTGCACACAGCCCAGCTTGGAGCGAACGACCTACACCGAACTGAGATACCTACAGCGTGAGCT
ATGAGAAAGCGCCACGCTTCCCGAAGGGAGAAAGGCGGACAGGTATCCGGTAAGCGGCAGGGTCGGAACA
GGAGAGCGCACGAGGGAGCTTCCAGGGGGAAACGCCTGGTATCTTTATAGTCCTGTCGGGTTTCGCCACC
TCTGACTTGAGCGTCGATTTTTGTGATGCTCGTCAGGGGGGCGGAGCCTATGGAAAAACGCCAGCAACGC
GGCCTTTTTACGGTTCCTGGCCTTTTGCTGGCCTTTTGCTCACATGTTCTTTCCTGCGTTATCCCCTGAT
TCTGTGGATAACCGTATTACCGCCTTTGAGTGAGCTGATACCGCTCGCCGCAGCCGAACGACCGAGCGCA
GCGAGTCAGTGAGCGAGGAAGCGGAAGAGCGCCCAATACGCAAACCGCCTCTCCCCGCGCGTTGGCCGAT
TCATTAATGCAGCTGGCACGACAGGTTTCCCGACTGGAAAGCGGGCAGTGAGCGCAACGCAATTAATGTG
AGTTAGCTCACTCATTAGGCACCCCAGGCTTTACACTTTATGCTTCCGGCTCGTATGTTGTGTGGAATTG
TGAGCGGATAACAATTTCACACAGGAAACAGCTATGACCATGATTACGCCAAGCGCGCAATTAACCCTCA
CTAAAGGGAACAAAAGCTGGAGCTGCAAGC
