>Addgene plasmid #142144 | TFORF0074 | depositor partial sequence | sequence record 278570 | Insert
ACCGCCACCATGTCTGTGGATGAGAAGCCTGACTCCCCCATGTATGTGTATGAGTCCACAGTCCACTGCA
CCAACATCCTCCTGGGCCTCAATGACCAGCGGAAAAAGGATATTCTCTGTGACGTGACTTTGATCGTGGA
GAGGAAGGAGTTCCGGGCCCACCGGGCTGTGCTGGCCGCATGCAGTGAATATTTTTGGCAGGCGCTGGTT
GGACAGACAAAAAATGATTTGGTGGTCAGCTTGCCTGAGGAGGTCACAGCCAGGGGCTTTGGGCCGCTGT
TACAGTTTGCCTACACTGCCAAGCTGTTACTCAGCAGAGAAAACATCCGCGAGGTCATCCGCTGTGCTGA
GTTCCTGCGCATGCACAACCTGGAGGACTCCTGCTTCAGCTTCCTGCAGACCCAGCTCCTGAACAGTGAG
GATGGCCTGTTTGTGTGCCGGAAGGATGCTGCGTGCCAGCGCCCACACGAGGACTGCGAGAACTCTGCAG
GAGAGGAGGAGGATGAAGAGGAGGAGACGATGGATTCAGAGACGGCCAAGATGGCTTGCCCCAGGGACCA
GATGCTTCCAGAGCCCATCAGCTTTGAGGCCGCCGCCATCCCCGTAGCAGAGAAGGAAGAAGCCCTGCTG
CCCGAGCCTGACGTGCCCACAGACACCAAGGAGAGCTCAGAAAAGGACGCGTTAACGCAGTACCCCAGAT
ACAAGAAATACCAGCTTGCATGTACCAAGAATGTCTATAATGCATCATCACACAGTACCTCAGGTTTTGC
AAGCACATTCCGGGAAGATAACTCTAGCAACAGCCTCAAGCCGGGGCTTGCCAGGGGGCAGATTAAAAGT
GAGCCGCCCAGTGAAGAGAATGAGGAAGAGAGCATCACGCTCTGCCTGTCTGGAGATGAGCCTGACGCCA
AGGACAGAGCGGGGGATGTCGAGATGGACCGGAAACAGCCCAGCCCTGCCCCTACCCCCACGGCCCCAGC
TGGGGCCGCCTGCCTGGAGAGATCCAGGAGCGTGGCCTCGCCCTCCTGCTTAAGGTCTCTGTTCAGCATA
ACGAAAAGTGTGGAGCTGTCTGGCCTGCCCAGTACATCTCAGCAGCACTTTGCCAGGAGTCCAGCCTGCC
CTTTTGACAAGGGGATCACTCAGGGTGACCTTAAAACTGACTACACCCCTTTCACAGGGAATTATGGACA
GCCCCACGTGGGCCAGAAGGAGGTGTCCAACTTCACCATGGGGTCGCCCCTCAGGGGGCCTGGGTTGGAG
GCTCTCTGTAAACAGGAGGGAGAGCTGGACCGGAGGAGCGTGATCTTCTCCTCCAGCGCTTGTGACCAAG
TGAGCACCTCGGTGCATTCTTATTCTGGGGTGAGCAGTTTGGACAAAGACCTCTCTGAGCCGGTGCCAAA
GGGTCTGTGGGTGGGAGCCGGCCAGTCCCTCCCCAGCTCGCAGGCCTACTCCCACGGTGGGCTGATGGCC
GACCACTTGCCAGGAAGGATGCGGCCCAACACCAGCTGCCCGGTACCAATCAAAGTCTGCCCTCGCTCAC
CCCCCTTGGAGACCAGGACCAGGACTTCCAGCTCCTGCTCTTCCTATTCCTACGCGGAGGACGGGAGCGG
GGGCTCACCCTGCAGCCTCCCTCTCTGTGAGTTCTCCTCCTCGCCCTGTTCCCAGGGAGCCAGATTCCTT
GCCACAGAACATCAGGAACCAGGCCTGATGGGAGATGGAATGTACAACCAAGTGCGGCCCCAAATTAAAT
GTGAGCAGTCTTATGGAACCAACTCCAGTGACGAATCCGGATCGTTCTCGGAAGCAGACAGTGAGTCGTG
TCCTGTGCAGGACAGGGGCCAGGAGGTAAAACTTCCTTTTCCTGTAGATCAAATCACAGATCTTCCAAGG
AACGATTTCCAGATGATGATTAAAATGCACAAGCTAACCTCAGAACAGTTAGAGTTTATTCATGATGTCC
GACGGCGCAGCAAGAACCGCATCGCGGCCCAGCGCTGCCGCAAAAGGAAACTGGACTGTATTCAGAATTT
AGAATGTGAAATCCGCAAATTGGTGTGTGAGAAAGAGAAACTGTTGTCAGAGAGGAATCAACTGAAAGCA
TGCATGGGGGAACTGTTGGACAACTTCTCCTGCCTTTCCCAGGAAGTTTGCCGAGACATCCAGAGCCCCG
AGCAGATCCAGGCCCTGCATCGGTATTGCCCTGTCCTCAGACCCATGGACTTGCCCACGGCCTCCAGTAT
TAACCCTGCGCCCTTGGGTGCTGAGCAGAACATTGCGGCCTCCCAATGCGCAGTGGGGGAAAACGTGCCC
TGCTGCTTGGAGCCAGGCGCGGCTCCCCCCGGACCCCCCTGGGCACCCAGCAACACCTCCGAGAATTGTA
CCTCTGGGAGGAGACTAGAAGGCACTGACCCGGGAACCTTCTCAGAGAGAGGACCTCCTCTTGAACCCAG
GAGCCAAACAGTGACCGTGGACTTCTGCCAGGAAATGACTGATAAGTGTACAACTGACGAACAGCCCAGG
AAAGATTATACCTAGTAATGAACTAGTCCGTAACTTGAAAGTATTTCGATTTCTTGGCTTTATATATCTT
GTGGAAAGGACGACGGCAGTGTCAACTAAGGAGGACA
