>Addgene plasmid #142144 | TFORF0074 | depositor partial sequence | sequence record 278571 | Barcode
CGGCAGTGTCAACTAAGGAGGACA
